Addgene plasmid #116364: pHAGE-ERBB4-K606N
Purpose: Lentiviral expression of ERBB4 K606N
Depositing lab: Gordon Mills & Kenneth Scott. Depositing organization: Baylor College of Medicine. Publication: Systematic Functional Annotation of Somatic Mutations in Cancer. Ng PK, Li J, Jeong KJ, Shao S, Chen H, Tsang YH, Sengupta S, Wang Z, Bhavana VH, Tran R, Soewito S, Minussi DC, Moreno D, Kong K, Dogruluk T, Lu H, Gao J, Tokheim C, Zhou DC, Johnson AM, Zeng J, Ip CKM, Ju Z, Wester M, Yu S, Li Y, Vellano CP, Schultz N, Karchin R, Ding L, Lu Y, Cheung LWT, Chen K, Shaw KR, Meric-Bernstam F, Scott KL, Yi S, Sahni N, Liang H, Mills GB. Cancer Cell. 2018 Mar 12;33(3):450-462.e10. doi: 10.1016/j.ccell.2018.01.021. PubMed 29533785.
Backbone
  Vector backbone: pHAGE
  Vector type: Lentiviral
Growth in bacteria
  Bacterial resistance: Ampicillin, 100 μg/mL
  Growth temperature: 37°C
  Growth strain: Stbl3
  Copy number: High Copy
Gene/Insert
  Gene/Insert name: ERBB4
  Species: H. sapiens (human)
  Mutation: K606N
  Entrez Gene: ERBB4 (a.k.a. ALS19, HER4, p180erbB4)
  Cloning method: Gateway Cloning
Terms and licenses: Academic/Nonprofit Terms; Industry Terms: Not Available to Industry
How to cite: pHAGE-ERBB4-K606N was a gift from Gordon Mills & Kenneth Scott (Addgene plasmid # 116364 ; http://n2t.net/addgene:116364 ; RRID:Addgene_116364)
