[The description below was written by a language model from this plasmid's Addgene catalogue record and pLannotate feature annotations shown in this document.]
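Description:
pHAGE-ERBB4-K606N is a lentiviral expression plasmid of about 12.4 kb, built on the pHAGE backbone, that carries the human receptor tyrosine kinase ERBB4 (HER4) with a K606N substitution. In bacteria it is maintained through a high-copy ColE1/pUC-type origin and selected with ampicillin via the β-lactamase gene. The record lists a recombination-deficient strain as host, as is usual for LTR-containing vectors. The viral portion has a truncated HIV-1 5' LTR, the Ψ packaging signal with an adjoining gag fragment, the Rev response element for Rev-dependent nuclear export of the genomic RNA, the cPPT/CTS element, and a ΔU3 self-inactivating 3' LTR. The gag, rev and nef annotations are only fragments, so packaging functions must be supplied in trans to produce particles. Short lac, SV40 ori and SV40 poly(A) fragments in the backbone appear to be vector remnants.

The payload is driven by the constitutive human EF-1α promoter. The ERBB4 open reading frame was introduced by Gateway cloning and is flanked by attB1 and attB2 sites. A V5 epitope sequence lies just downstream of attB2, but the record does not state whether it is fused in frame to the receptor or separated from it by a stop codon. An EMCV IRES then directs translation of EGFP from the same transcript, so green fluorescence marks transduced cells that express the cassette. A WPRE before the 3' LTR enhances transcript expression. No mammalian drug-selection marker is annotated.

The stated purpose is lentiviral expression of ERBB4 K606N. The associated study is a systematic functional annotation of somatic cancer mutations, which suggests use in stably expressing this variant to assess its functional effect.
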