Features (pLannotate 1.2.2; 27 found; start..end, strand, type, name):
    377..634     +  LTR            5' LTR (truncated): truncated 5' long terminal repeat (LTR) from HIV-1
    681..806     +  misc_feature   HIV-1 Ψ: packaging signal of human immunodeficiency virus type 1
    790..1128    +  CDS            HIV-1 gag (fragment): gag protein from human immunodeficiency virus 1; gag
   1303..1536    +  misc_feature   RRE: The Rev response element (RRE) of HIV-1 allows for Rev-dependent mRNA export from the nucleus to the cytoplasm.
   1913..2013    +  CDS            Rev (fragment): human immunodeficiency virus 1 (HIV-1) Rev protein; rev; enhances nuclear export of unspliced and incompletely spliced viral mRNAs
   2058..2175    +  misc_feature   cPPT/CTS: central polypurine tract and central termination sequence of HIV-1
   2223..3401    +  promoter       EF-1α promoter: strong constitutive promoter for human elongation factor EF-1α
   3422..3442    +  protein_bind   attB1: mutant version of attB; core recombination site for the Gateway® BP reaction BP Clonase™
   3448..7323    +  CDS            ERBB4: ERBB4_HUMAN - Also known as HER4. Experimental evidence at protein level: Swiss-Prot protein existence level 1. Tyrosine-protein kinase that plays an essential role as cell surface receptor for neuregulins and EGF family members and regulates development of the heart, the central nervous system and the mammary gland, gene transcription, cell proliferation, differentiation, migration and apoptosis. Required for normal cardiac muscle differentiation during embryonic development, and for postnatal cardiomyocyte proliferation. Required for normal development of the embryonic central nervous system
   7328..7352    -  protein_bind   attB2: mutant version of attB; recombination site for the Gateway® BP reaction BP Clonase™
   7405..7446    +  CDS            V5 tag: epitope tag from simian virus 5
   7572..8034    +  misc_feature   IRES: internal ribosome entry site (IRES) of the encephalomyocarditis virus (EMCV)
   8048..8767    +  CDS            EGFP: the original enhanced GFP (Yang et al., 1996) mammalian codon-optimized
   8781..9369    +  misc_feature   WPRE: woodchuck hepatitis virus posttranscriptional regulatory element
   9377..9442    +  CDS            nef (fragment): NEF_HV1Z2 - Experimental evidence at protein level: Swiss-Prot protein existence level 1. Extracellular Nef protein targets CD4(+) T-lymphocytes for apoptosis by interacting with CXCR4 surface receptors. From Human immunodeficiency virus type 1 group M subtype D (isolate Z2/CDC-Z34) (HIV-1).
   9444..9677    +  LTR            3' LTR (ΔU3): self-inactivating 3' long terminal repeat (LTR) from HIV-1
   9882..9986    +  promoter       AmpR promoter: bla
   9987..10847   +  CDS            AmpR: β-lactamase; bla; confers resistance to ampicillin, carbenicillin, and related antibiotics
  11018..11606   +  rep_origin     ori: high-copy-number ColE1/pMB1/pBR322/pUC origin of replication
  11789..11843   +  CDS            lacI (fragment): lac repressor; lacI; The lac repressor binds to the lac operator to inhibit transcription in E. coli. This inhibition can be relieved by adding lactose or isopropyl-β-D-thiogalactopyranoside (IPTG).
  11849..11942   +  rep_origin     SV40 ori (fragment): SV40 origin of replication
  11967..12004   +  CDS            lacI (fragment): lac repressor; lacI; The lac repressor binds to the lac operator to inhibit transcription in E. coli. This inhibition can be relieved by adding lactose or isopropyl-β-D-thiogalactopyranoside (IPTG).
  12017..12038   +  protein_bind   CAP binding site: CAP binding activates transcription in the presence of cAMP. E. coli catabolite activator protein
  12053..12083   +  promoter       lac promoter: promoter for the E. coli lac operon
  12087..12109   +  protein_bind   lac operator (fragment): The lac repressor binds to the lac operator to inhibit transcription in E. coli. This inhibition can be relieved by adding lactose or isopropyl-β-D-thiogalactopyranoside (IPTG). lac repressor encoded by lacI
  12141..12224   +  polyA_signal   SV40 poly(A) signal (fragment): SV40 polyadenylation signal
  12391..329     +  CDS            nef (fragment) (across the origin): NEF_HV1BR - Experimental evidence at protein level: Swiss-Prot protein existence level 1. Extracellular Nef protein targets CD4(+) T-lymphocytes for apoptosis by interacting with CXCR4 surface receptors (PubMed:14990729). From Human immunodeficiency virus type 1 group M subtype B (isolate BRU/LAI) (HIV-1).
>Addgene plasmid #116364 | pHAGE-ERBB4-K606N | addgene full sequence | sequence record 250709 | Addgene NGS Result
TGGAAGGGCTAATTCACTCCCAAAGAAGACAAGATATCCTTGATCTGTGGATCTACCACACACAAGGCTA
CTTCCCTGATTAGCAGAACTACACACCAGGGCCAGGGGTCAGATATCCACTGACCTTTGGATGGTGCTAC
AAGCTAGTACCAGTTGAGCCAGATAAGGTAGAAGAGGCCAATAAAGGAGAGAACACCAGCTTGTTACACC
CTGTGAGCCTGCATGGGATGGATGACCCGGAGAGAGAAGTGTTAGAGTGGAGGTTTGACAGCCGCCTAGC
ATTTCATCACGTGGCCCGAGAGCTGCATCCGGAGTACTTCAAGAACTGCTGATATCGAGCTTGCTACAAG
GGACTTTCCGCTGGGGACTTTCCAGGGAGGCGTGGCCTGGGCGGGACTGGGGAGTGGCGAGCCCTCAGAT
CCTGCATATAAGCAGCTGCTTTTTGCCTGTACTGGGTCTCTCTGGTTAGACCAGATCTGAGCCTGGGAGC
TCTCTGGCTAACTAGGGAACCCACTGCTTAAGCCTCAATAAAGCTTGCCTTGAGTGCTTCAAGTAGTGTG
TGCCCGTCTGTTGTGTGACTCTGGTAACTAGAGATCCCTCAGACCCTTTTAGTCAGTGTGGAAAATCTCT
AGCAGTGGCGCCCGAACAGGGACTTGAAAGCGAAAGGGAAACCAGAGGAGCTCTCTCGACGCAGGACTCG
GCTTGCTGAAGCGCGCACGGCAAGAGGCGAGGGGCGGCGACTGGTGAGTACGCCAAAAATTTTGACTAGC
GGAGGCTAGAAGGAGAGAGATGGGTGCGAGAGCGTCAGTATTAAGCGGGGGAGAATTAGATCGCGATGGG
AAAAAATTCGGTTAAGGCCAGGGGGAAAGAAAAAATATAAATTAAAACATATAGTATGGGCAAGCAGGGA
GCTAGAACGATTCGCAGTTAATCCTGGCCTGTTAGAAACATCAGAAGGCTGTAGACAAATACTGGGACAG
CTACAACCATCCCTTCAGACAGGATCAGAAGAACTTAGATCATTATATAATACAGTAGCAACCCTCTATT
GTGTGCATCAAAGGATAGAGATAAAAGACACCAAGGAAGCTTTAGACAAGATAGAGGAAGAGCAAAACAA
AAGTAAGACCACCGCACAGCAAGCGGCCGGCCGCTGATCTTCAGACCTGGAGGAGGAGATATGAGGGACA
ATTGGAGAAGTGAATTATATAAATATAAAGTAGTAAAAATTGAACCATTAGGAGTAGCACCCACCAAGGC
AAAGAGAAGAGTGGTGCAGAGAGAAAAAAGAGCAGTGGGAATAGGAGCTTTGTTCCTTGGGTTCTTGGGA
GCAGCAGGAAGCACTATGGGCGCAGCGTCAATGACGCTGACGGTACAGGCCAGACAATTATTGTCTGGTA
TAGTGCAGCAGCAGAACAATTTGCTGAGGGCTATTGAGGCGCAACAGCATCTGTTGCAACTCACAGTCTG
GGGCATCAAGCAGCTCCAGGCAAGAATCCTGGCTGTGGAAAGATACCTAAAGGATCAACAGCTCCTGGGG
ATTTGGGGTTGCTCTGGAAAACTCATTTGCACCACTGCTGTGCCTTGGAATGCTAGTTGGAGTAATAAAT
CTCTGGAACAGATTTGGAATCACACGACCTGGATGGAGTGGGACAGAGAAATTAACAATTACACAAGCTT
AATACACTCCTTAATTGAAGAATCGCAAAACCAGCAAGAAAAGAATGAACAAGAATTATTGGAATTAGAT
AAATGGGCAAGTTTGTGGAATTGGTTTAACATAACAAATTGGCTGTGGTATATAAAATTATTCATAATGA
TAGTAGGAGGCTTGGTAGGTTTAAGAATAGTTTTTGCTGTACTTTCTATAGTGAATAGAGTTAGGCAGGG
ATATTCACCATTATCGTTTCAGACCCACCTCCCAACCCCGAGGGGACCCGACAGGCCCGAAGGAATAGAA
GAAGAAGGTGGAGAGAGAGACAGAGACAGATCCATTCGATTAGTGAACGGATCTCGACGGTATCGCCGAA
TTCACAAATGGCAGTATTCATCCACAATTTTAAAAGAAAAGGGGGGATTGGGGGGTACAGTGCAGGGGAA
AGAATAGTAGACATAATAGCAACAGACATACAAACTAAAGAATTACAAAAACAAATTACAAAAATTCAAA
ATTTTCGGGTTTATTACAGGGACAGCAGAGATCCAGTTTGGACTAGTCGTGAGGCTCCGGTGCCCGTCAG
TGGGCAGAGCGCACATCGCCCACAGTCCCCGAGAAGTTGGGGGGAGGGGTCGGCAATTGAACCGGTGCCT
AGAGAAGGTGGCGCGGGGTAAACTGGGAAAGTGATGTCGTGTACTGGCTCCGCCTTTTTCCCGAGGGTGG
GGGAGAACCGTATATAAGTGCAGTAGTCGCCGTGAACGTTCTTTTTCGCAACGGGTTTGCCGCCAGAACA
CAGGTAAGTGCCGTGTGTGGTTCCCGCGGGCCTGGCCTCTTTACGGGTTATGGCCCTTGCGTGCCTTGAA
TTACTTCCACCTGGCTGCAGTACGTGATTCTTGATCCCGAGCTTCGGGTTGGAAGTGGGTGGGAGAGTTC
GAGGCCTTGCGCTTAAGGAGCCCCTTCGCCTCGTGCTTGAGTTGAGGCCTGGCCTGGGCGCTGGGGCCGC
CGCGTGCGAATCTGGTGGCACCTTCGCGCCTGTCTCGCTGCTTTCGATAAGTCTCTAGCCATTTAAAATT
TTTGATGACCTGCTGCGACGCTTTTTTTCTGGCAAGATAGTCTTGTAAATGCGGGCCAAGATCTGCACAC
TGGTATTTCGGTTTTTGGGGCCGCGGGCGGCGACGGGGCCCGTGCGTCCCAGCGCACATGTTCGGCGAGG
CGGGGCCTGCGAGCGCGGCCACCGAGAATCGGACGGGGGTAGTCTCAAGCTGGCCGGCCTGCTCTGGTGC
CTGGCCTCGCGCCGCCGTGTATCGCCCCGCCCTGGGCGGCAAGGCTGGCCCGGTCGGCACCAGTTGCGTG
AGCGGAAAGATGGCCGCTTCCCGGCCCTGCTGCAGGGAGCTCAAAATGGAGGACGCGGCGCTCGGGAGAG
CGGGCGGGTGAGTCACCCACACAAAGGAAAAGGGCCTTTCCGTCCTCAGCCGTCGCTTCATGTGACTCCA
CGGAGTACCGGGCGCCGTCCAGGCACCTCGATTAGTTCTCGAGCTTTTGGAGTACGTCGTCTTTAGGTTG
GGGGGAGGGGTTTTATGCGATGGAGTTTCCCCACACTGAGTGGGTGGAGACTGAAGTTAGGCCAGCTTGG
CACTTGATGTAATTCTCCTTGGAATTTGCCCTTTTTGAGTTTGGATCTTGGTTCATTCTCAAGCCTCAGA
CAGTGGTTCAAAGTTTTTTTCTTCCATTTCAGGTGTCGTGAAGCGGCCCTGCAGATATCAACAAGTTTGT
ACAAAAAAGCAGGCACCATGAAGCCGGCGACAGGACTTTGGGTCTGGGTGAGCCTTCTCGTGGCGGCGGG
GACCGTCCAGCCCAGCGATTCTCAGTCAGTGTGTGCAGGAACGGAGAATAAACTGAGCTCTCTCTCTGAC
CTGGAACAGCAGTACCGAGCCTTGCGCAAGTACTATGAAAACTGTGAGGTTGTCATGGGCAACCTGGAGA
TAACCAGCATTGAGCACAACCGGGACCTCTCCTTCCTGCGGTCTGTTCGAGAAGTCACAGGCTACGTGTT
AGTGGCTCTTAATCAGTTTCGTTACCTGCCTCTGGAGAATTTACGCATTATTCGTGGGACAAAACTTTAT
GAGGATCGATATGCCTTGGCAATATTTTTAAACTACAGAAAAGATGGAAACTTTGGACTTCAAGAACTTG
GATTAAAGAACTTGACAGAAATCCTAAATGGTGGAGTCTATGTAGACCAGAACAAATTCCTTTGTTATGC
AGACACCATTCATTGGCAAGATATTGTTCGGAACCCATGGCCTTCCAACTTGACTCTTGTGTCAACAAAT
GGTAGTTCAGGATGTGGACGTTGCCATAAGTCCTGTACTGGCCGTTGCTGGGGACCCACAGAAAATCATT
GCCAGACTTTGACAAGGACGGTGTGTGCAGAACAATGTGACGGCAGATGCTACGGACCTTACGTCAGTGA
CTGCTGCCATCGAGAATGTGCTGGAGGCTGCTCAGGACCTAAGGACACAGACTGCTTTGCCTGCATGAAT
TTCAATGACAGTGGAGCATGTGTTACTCAGTGTCCCCAAACCTTTGTCTACAATCCAACCACCTTTCAAC
TGGAGCACAATTTCAATGCAAAGTACACATATGGAGCATTCTGTGTCAAGAAATGTCCACATAACTTTGT
GGTAGATTCCAGTTCTTGTGTGCGTGCCTGCCCTAGTTCCAAGATGGAAGTAGAAGAAAATGGGATTAAA
ATGTGTAAACCTTGCACTGACATTTGCCCAAAAGCTTGTGATGGCATTGGCACAGGATCATTGATGTCAG
CTCAGACTGTGGATTCCAGTAACATTGACAAATTCATAAACTGTACCAAGATCAATGGGAATTTGATCTT
TCTAGTCACTGGTATTCATGGGGACCCTTACAATGCAATTGAAGCCATAGACCCAGAGAAACTGAACGTC
TTTCGGACAGTCAGAGAGATAACAGGTTTCCTGAACATACAGTCATGGCCACCAAACATGACTGACTTCA
GTGTTTTTTCTAACCTGGTGACCATTGGTGGAAGAGTACTCTATAGTGGCCTGTCCTTGCTTATCCTCAA
GCAACAGGGCATCACCTCTCTACAGTTCCAGTCCCTGAAGGAAATCAGCGCAGGAAACATCTATATTACT
GACAACAGCAACCTGTGTTATTATCATACCATTAACTGGACAACACTCTTCAGCACAATCAACCAGAGAA
TAGTAATCCGGGACAACAGAAAAGCTGAAAATTGTACTGCTGAAGGAATGGTGTGCAACCATCTGTGTTC
CAGTGATGGCTGTTGGGGACCTGGGCCAGACCAATGTCTGTCGTGTCGCCGCTTCAGTAGAGGAAGGATC
TGCATAGAGTCTTGTAACCTCTATGATGGTGAATTTCGGGAGTTTGAGAATGGCTCCATCTGTGTGGAGT
GTGACCCCCAGTGTGAGAAGATGGAAGATGGCCTCCTCACATGCCATGGACCGGGTCCTGACAACTGTAC
AAAGTGCTCTCATTTTAAAGATGGCCCAAACTGTGTGGAAAAATGTCCAGATGGCTTACAGGGGGCAAAC
AGTTTCATTTTCAATTATGCTGATCCAGATCGGGAGTGCCACCCATGCCATCCAAACTGCACCCAAGGGT
GTAACGGTCCCACTAGTCATGACTGCATTTACTACCCATGGACGGGCCATTCCACTTTACCACAACATGC
TAGAACTCCCCTGATTGCAGCTGGAGTAATTGGTGGGCTCTTCATTCTGGTCATTGTGGGTCTGACATTT
GCTGTTTATGTTAGAAGGAAGAGCATCAAAAAGAAAAGAGCCTTGAGAAGATTCTTGGAAACAGAGTTGG
TGGAACCATTAACTCCCAGTGGCACAGCACCCAATCAAGCTCAACTTCGTATTTTGAAAGAAACTGAGCT
GAAGAGGGTAAAAGTCCTTGGCTCAGGTGCTTTTGGAACGGTTTATAAAGGTATTTGGGTACCTGAAGGA
GAAACTGTGAAGATTCCTGTGGCTATTAAGATTCTTAATGAGACAACTGGTCCCAAGGCAAATGTGGAGT
TCATGGATGAAGCTCTGATCATGGCAAGTATGGATCATCCACACCTAGTCCGGTTGCTGGGTGTGTGTCT
GAGCCCAACCATCCAGCTGGTTACTCAACTTATGCCCCATGGCTGCCTGTTGGAGTATGTCCACGAGCAC
AAGGATAACATTGGATCACAACTGCTGCTTAACTGGTGTGTCCAGATAGCTAAGGGAATGATGTACCTGG
AAGAAAGACGACTCGTTCATCGGGATTTGGCAGCCCGTAATGTCTTAGTGAAATCTCCAAACCATGTGAA
AATCACAGATTTTGGGCTAGCCAGACTCTTGGAAGGAGATGAAAAAGAGTACAATGCTGATGGAGGAAAG
ATGCCAATTAAATGGATGGCTCTGGAGTGTATACATTACAGGAAATTCACCCATCAGAGTGACGTTTGGA
GCTATGGAGTTACTATATGGGAACTGATGACCTTTGGAGGAAAACCCTATGATGGAATTCCAACGCGAGA
AATCCCTGATTTATTAGAGAAAGGAGAACGTTTGCCTCAGCCTCCCATCTGCACTATTGACGTTTACATG
GTCATGGTCAAATGTTGGATGATTGATGCTGACAGTAGACCTAAATTTAAGGAACTGGCTGCTGAGTTTT
CAAGGATGGCTCGAGACCCTCAAAGATACCTAGTTATTCAGGGTGATGATCGTATGAAGCTTCCCAGTCC
AAATGACAGCAAGTTCTTTCAGAATCTCTTGGATGAAGAGGATTTGGAAGATATGATGGATGCTGAGGAG
TACTTGGTCCCTCAGGCTTTCAACATCCCACCTCCCATCTATACTTCCAGAGCAAGAATTGACTCGAATA
GGAACCAGTTTGTATACCGAGATGGAGGTTTTGCTGCTGAACAAGGAGTGTCTGTGCCCTACAGAGCCCC
AACTAGCACAATTCCAGAAGCTCCTGTGGCACAGGGTGCTACTGCTGAGATTTTTGATGACTCCTGCTGT
AATGGCACCCTACGCAAGCCAGTGGCACCCCATGTCCAAGAGGACAGTAGCACCCAGAGGTACAGTGCTG
ACCCCACCGTGTTTGCCCCAGAACGGAGCCCACGAGGAGAGCTGGATGAGGAAGGTTACATGACTCCTAT
GCGAGACAAACCCAAACAAGAATACCTGAATCCAGTGGAGGAGAACCCTTTTGTTTCTCGGAGAAAAAAT
GGAGACCTTCAAGCATTGGATAATCCCGAATATCACAATGCATCCAATGGTCCACCCAAGGCCGAGGATG
AGTATGTGAATGAGCCACTGTACCTCAACACCTTTGCCAACACCTTGGGAAAAGCTGAGTACCTGAAGAA
CAACATACTGTCAATGCCAGAGAAGGCCAAGAAAGCGTTTGACAACCCTGACTACTGGAACCACAGCCTG
CCACCTCGGAGCACCCTTCAGCACCCAGACTACCTGCAGGAGTACAGCACAAAATATTTTTATAAACAGA
ATGGGCGGATCCGGCCTATTGTGGCAGAGAATCCTGAATACCTCTCTGAGTTCTCCCTGAAGCCAGGCAC
TGTGCTGCCGCCTCCACCTTACAGACACCGGAATACTGTGGTGTAGAACCCAGCTTTCTTGTACAAAGTG
GTTGATATCCAGCACAGTGGCGGCCGCTCGAGTCTAGAGGGCCCGCGGTTCGAAGGTAAGCCTATCCCTA
ACCCTCTCCTCGGTCTCGATTCTACGCGTACCGGTTAGTAATGAGATCCCTCCCCCCCCCCTAACGTTAC
TGGCCGAAGCCGCTTGGAATAAGGCCGGTGTGCGTTTGTCTATATGTTATTTTCCACCATATTGCCGTCT
TTTGGCAATGTGAGGGCCCGGAAACCTGGCCCTGTCTTCTTGACGAGCATTCCTAGGGGTCTTTCCCCTC
TCGCCAAAGGAATGCAAGGTCTGTTGAATGTCGTGAAGGAAGCAGTTCCTCTGGAAGCTTCTTGAAGACA
AACAACGTCTGTAGCGACCCTTTGCAGGCAGCGGAACCCCCCACCTGGCGACAGGTGCCTCTGCGGCCAA
AAGCCACGTGTATAAGATACACCTGCAAAGGCGGCACAACCCCAGTGCCACGTTGTGAGTTGGATAGTTG
TGGAAAGAGTCAAATGGCTCTCCTCAAGCGTATTCAACAAGGGGCTGAAGGATGCCCAGAAGGTACCCCA
TTGTATGGGATCTGATCTGGGGCCTCGGTGCACATGCTTTACATGTGTTTAGTCGAGGTTAAAAAAACGT
CTAGGCCCCCCGAACCACGGGGACGTGGTTTTCCTTTGAAAAACACGATGATAATATGGCCACACATATG
GTGAGCAAGGGCGAGGAGCTGTTCACCGGGGTGGTGCCCATCCTGGTCGAGCTGGACGGCGACGTAAACG
GCCACAAGTTCAGCGTGTCCGGCGAGGGCGAGGGCGATGCCACCTACGGCAAGCTGACCCTGAAGTTCAT
CTGCACCACCGGCAAGCTGCCCGTGCCCTGGCCCACCCTCGTGACCACCCTGACCTACGGCGTGCAGTGC
TTCAGCCGCTACCCCGACCACATGAAGCAGCACGACTTCTTCAAGTCCGCCATGCCCGAAGGCTACGTCC
AGGAGCGCACCATCTTCTTCAAGGACGACGGCAACTACAAGACCCGCGCCGAGGTGAAGTTCGAGGGCGA
CACCCTGGTGAACCGCATCGAGCTGAAGGGCATCGACTTCAAGGAGGACGGCAACATCCTGGGGCACAAG
CTGGAGTACAACTACAACAGCCACAACGTCTATATCATGGCCGACAAGCAGAAGAACGGCATCAAGGTGA
ACTTCAAGATCCGCCACAACATCGAGGACGGCAGCGTGCAGCTCGCCGACCACTACCAGCAGAACACCCC
CATCGGCGACGGCCCCGTGCTGCTGCCCGACAACCACTACCTGAGCACCCAGTCCGCCCTGAGCAAAGAC
CCCAACGAGAAGCGCGATCACATGGTCCTGCTGGAGTTCGTGACCGCCGCCGGGATCACTCTCGGCATGG
ACGAGCTGTACAAGTAAATCGATAGATCCTAATCAACCTCTGGATTACAAAATTTGTGAAAGATTGACTG
GTATTCTTAACTATGTTGCTCCTTTTACGCTATGTGGATACGCTGCTTTAATGCCTTTGTATCATGCTAT
TGCTTCCCGTATGGCTTTCATTTTCTCCTCCTTGTATAAATCCTGGTTGCTGTCTCTTTATGAGGAGTTG
TGGCCCGTTGTCAGGCAACGTGGCGTGGTGTGCACTGTGTTTGCTGACGCAACCCCCACTGGTTGGGGCA
TTGCCACCACCTGTCAGCTCCTTTCCGGGACTTTCGCTTTCCCCCTCCCTATTGCCACGGCGGAACTCAT
CGCCGCCTGCCTTGCCCGCTGCTGGACAGGGGCTCGGCTGTTGGGCACTGACAATTCCGTGGTGTTGTCG
GGGAAATCATCGTCCTTTCCTTGGCTGCTCGCCTGTGTTGCCACCTGGATTCTGCGCGGGACGTCCTTCT
GCTACGTCCCTTCGGCCCTCAATCCAGCGGACCTTCCTTCCCGCGGCCTGCTGCCGGCTCTGCGGCCTCT
TCCGCGTCTTCGCCTTCGCCCTCAGACGAGTCGGATCTCCCTTTGGGCCGCCTCCCCGCCTGAGATCCTT
TAAGACCAATGACTTACAAGGCAGCTGTAGATCTTAGCCACTTTTTAAAAGAAAAGGGGGGACTGGAAGG
GCTAATTCACTCCCAACGAAGACAAGATCTGCTTTTTGCTTGTACTGGGTCTCTCTGGTTAGACCAGATC
TGAGCCTGGGAGCTCTCTGGCTAACTAGGGAACCCACTGCTTAAGCCTCAATAAAGCTTGCCTTGAGTGC
TTCAAGTAGTGTGTGCCCGTCTGTTGTGTGACTCTGGTAACTAGAGATCCCTCAGACCCTTTTAGTCAGT
GTGGAAAATCTCTAGCAGTAGTAGTTCATGTCATCTTATTATTCAGTATTTATAACTTGCAAAGAAATGA
ATATCAGAGAGTGAGAGGCCCGGGTTAATTAAGGAAAGGGCTAGATCATTCTTGAAGACGAAAGGGCCTC
GTGATACGCCTATTTTTATAGGTTAATGTCATGATAATAATGGTTTCTTAGACGTCAGGTGGCACTTTTC
GGGGAAATGTGCGCGGAACCCCTATTTGTTTATTTTTCTAAATACATTCAAATATGTATCCGCTCATGAG
ACAATAACCCTGATAAATGCTTCAATAATATTGAAAAAGGAAGAGTATGAGTATTCAACATTTCCGTGTC
GCCCTTATTCCCTTTTTTGCGGCATTTTGCCTTCCTGTTTTTGCTCACCCAGAAACGCTGGTGAAAGTAA
AAGATGCTGAAGATCAGTTGGGTGCACGAGTGGGTTACATCGAACTGGATCTCAACAGCGGTAAGATCCT
TGAGAGTTTTCGCCCCGAAGAACGTTTTCCAATGATGAGCACTTTTAAAGTTCTGCTATGTGGCGCGGTA
TTATCCCGTGTTGACGCCGGGCAAGAGCAACTCGGTCGCCGCATACACTATTCTCAGAATGACTTGGTTG
AGTACTCACCAGTCACAGAAAAGCATCTTACGGATGGCATGACAGTAAGAGAATTATGCAGTGCTGCCAT
AACCATGAGTGATAACACTGCGGCCAACTTACTTCTGACAACGATCGGAGGACCGAAGGAGCTAACCGCT
TTTTTGCACAACATGGGGGATCATGTAACTCGCCTTGATCGTTGGGAACCGGAGCTGAATGAAGCCATAC
CAAACGACGAGCGTGACACCACGATGCCTGTAGCAATGGCAACAACGTTGCGCAAACTATTAACTGGCGA
ACTACTTACTCTAGCTTCCCGGCAACAATTAATAGACTGGATGGAGGCGGATAAAGTTGCAGGACCACTT
CTGCGCTCGGCCCTTCCGGCTGGCTGGTTTATTGCTGATAAATCTGGAGCCGGTGAGCGTGGGTCTCGCG
GTATCATTGCAGCACTGGGGCCAGATGGTAAGCCCTCCCGTATCGTAGTTATCTACACGACGGGGAGTCA
GGCAACTATGGATGAACGAAATAGACAGATCGCTGAGATAGGTGCCTCACTGATTAAGCATTGGTAACTG
TCAGACCAAGTTTACTCATATATACTTTAGATTGATTTAAAACTTCATTTTTAATTTAAAAGGATCTAGG
TGAAGATCCTTTTTGATAATCTCATGACCAAAATCCCTTAACGTGAGTTTTCGTTCCACTGAGCGTCAGA
CCCCGTAGAAAAGATCAAAGGATCTTCTTGAGATCCTTTTTTTCTGCGCGTAATCTGCTGCTTGCAAACA
AAAAAACCACCGCTACCAGCGGTGGTTTGTTTGCCGGATCAAGAGCTACCAACTCTTTTTCCGAAGGTAA
CTGGCTTCAGCAGAGCGCAGATACCAAATACTGTTCTTCTAGTGTAGCCGTAGTTAGGCCACCACTTCAA
GAACTCTGTAGCACCGCCTACATACCTCGCTCTGCTAATCCTGTTACCAGTGGCTGCTGCCAGTGGCGAT
AAGTCGTGTCTTACCGGGTTGGACTCAAGACGATAGTTACCGGATAAGGCGCAGCGGTCGGGCTGAACGG
GGGGTTCGTGCACACAGCCCAGCTTGGAGCGAACGACCTACACCGAACTGAGATACCTACAGCGTGAGCT
ATGAGAAAGCGCCACGCTTCCCGAAGGGAGAAAGGCGGACAGGTATCCGGTAAGCGGCAGGGTCGGAACA
GGAGAGCGCACGAGGGAGCTTCCAGGGGGAAACGCCTGGTATCTTTATAGTCCTGTCGGGTTTCGCCACC
TCTGACTTGAGCGTCGATTTTTGTGATGCTCGTCAGGGGGGCGGAGCCTATGGAAAAACGCCAGCAACGC
GGCCTTTTTACGGTTCCTGGCCTTTTGCTGGCCTTTTGCTCACATGTTCTTTCCTGCGTTATCCCCTGAT
TCTGTGGATAACCGTATTACCGCCTTTGAGTGAGCTGATACCGCTCGCCGCAGCCGAACGACCGAGCGCA
GCGAGTCAGTGAGCGAGGAAGCGGAAGAGCGCCCAATACGCAAACCGCCTCTCCCCGCGCGTTGGCCGAT
TCATTAATGCAGCAAGCTCATGGCTGACTAATTTTTTTTATTTATGCAGAGGCCGAGGCCGCCTCGGCCT
CTGAGCTATTCCAGAAGTAGTGAGGAGGCTTTTTTGGAGGCCTAGGCTTTTGCAAAAAGCTCCCCGTGGC
ACGACAGGTTTCCCGACTGGAAAGCGGGCAGTGAGCGCAACGCAATTAATGTGAGTTAGCTCACTCATTA
GGCACCCCAGGCTTTACACTTTATGCTTCCGGCTCGTATGTTGTGTGGAATTGTGAGCGGATAACAATTT
CACACAGGAAACAGCTATGACATGATTACGAATTTCACAAATAAAGCATTTTTTTCACTGCATTCTAGTT
GTGGTTTGTCCAAACTCATCAATGTATCTTATCATGTCTGGATCAACTGGATAACTCAAGCTAACCAAAA
TCATCCCAAACTTCCCACCCCATACCCTATTACCACTGCCAATTACCTGTGGTTTCATTTACTCTAAACC
TGTGATTCCTCTGAATTATTTTCATTTTAAAGAAATTGTATTTGTTAAATATGTACTACAAACTTAGTAG
T
