>Addgene plasmid #116364 | pHAGE-ERBB4-K606N | depositor partial sequence | sequence record 219238 | insert
ATGAAGCCGGCGACAGGACTTTGGGTCTGGGTGAGCCTTCTCGTGGCGGCGGGGACCGTCCAGCCCAGCG
ATTCTCAGTCAGTGTGTGCAGGAACGGAGAATAAACTGAGCTCTCTCTCTGACCTGGAACAGCAGTACCG
AGCCTTGCGCAAGTACTATGAAAACTGTGAGGTTGTCATGGGCAACCTGGAGATAACCAGCATTGAGCAC
AACCGGGACCTCTCCTTCCTGCGGTCTGTTCGAGAAGTCACAGGCTACGTGTTAGTGGCTCTTAATCAGT
TTCGTTACCTGCCTCTGGAGAATTTACGCATTATTCGTGGGACAAAACTTTATGAGGATCGATATGCCTT
GGCAATATTTTTAAACTACAGAAAAGATGGAAACTTTGGACTTCAAGAACTTGGATTAAAGAACTTGACA
GAAATCCTAAATGGTGGAGTCTATGTAGACCAGAACAAATTCCTTTGTTATGCAGACACCATTCATTGGC
AAGATATTGTTCGGAACCCATGGCCTTCCAACTTGACTCTTGTGTCAACAAATGGTAGTTCAGGATGTGG
ACGTTGCCATAAGTCCTGTACTGGCCGTTGCTGGGGACCCACAGAAAATCATTGCCAGACTTTGACAAGG
ACGGTGTGTGCAGAACAATGTGACGGCAGATGCTACGGACCTTACGTCAGTGACTGCTGCCATCGAGAAT
GTGCTGGAGGCTGCTCAGGACCTAAGGACACAGACTGCTTTGCCTGCATGAATTTCAATGACAGTGGAGC
ATGTGTTACTCAGTGTCCCCAAACCTTTGTCTACAATCCAACCACCTTTCAACTGGAGCACAATTTCAAT
GCAAAGTACACATATGGAGCATTCTGTGTCAAGAAATGTCCACATAACTTTGTGGTAGATTCCAGTTCTT
GTGTGCGTGCCTGCCCTAGTTCCAAGATGGAAGTAGAAGAAAATGGGATTAAAATGTGTAAACCTTGCAC
TGACATTTGCCCAAAAGCTTGTGATGGCATTGGCACAGGATCATTGATGTCAGCTCAGACTGTGGATTCC
AGTAACATTGACAAATTCATAAACTGTACCAAGATCAATGGGAATTTGATCTTTCTAGTCACTGGTATTC
ATGGGGACCCTTACAATGCAATTGAAGCCATAGACCCAGAGAAACTGAACGTCTTTCGGACAGTCAGAGA
GATAACAGGTTTCCTGAACATACAGTCATGGCCACCAAACATGACTGACTTCAGTGTTTTTTCTAACCTG
GTGACCATTGGTGGAAGAGTACTCTATAGTGGCCTGTCCTTGCTTATCCTCAAGCAACAGGGCATCACCT
CTCTACAGTTCCAGTCCCTGAAGGAAATCAGCGCAGGAAACATCTATATTACTGACAACAGCAACCTGTG
TTATTATCATACCATTAACTGGACAACACTCTTCAGCACAATCAACCAGAGAATAGTAATCCGGGACAAC
AGAAAAGCTGAAAATTGTACTGCTGAAGGAATGGTGTGCAACCATCTGTGTTCCAGTGATGGCTGTTGGG
GACCTGGGCCAGACCAATGTCTGTCGTGTCGCCGCTTCAGTAGAGGAAGGATCTGCATAGAGTCTTGTAA
CCTCTATGATGGTGAATTTCGGGAGTTTGAGAATGGCTCCATCTGTGTGGAGTGTGACCCCCAGTGTGAG
AAGATGGAAGATGGCCTCCTCACATGCCATGGACCGGGTCCTGACAACTGTACAAAGTGCTCTCATTTTA
AAGATGGCCCAAACTGTGTGGAAAAATGTCCAGATGGCTTACAGGGGGCAAACAGTTTCATTTTCAATTA
TGCTGATCCAGATCGGGAGTGCCACCCATGCCATCCAAACTGCACCCAAGGGTGTAACGGTCCCACTAGT
CATGACTGCATTTACTACCCATGGACGGGCCATTCCACTTTACCACAACATGCTAGAACTCCCCTGATTG
CAGCTGGAGTAATTGGTGGGCTCTTCATTCTGGTCATTGTGGGTCTGACATTTGCTGTTTATGTTAGAAG
GAAGAGCATCAAAAAGAAAAGAGCCTTGAGAAGATTCTTGGAAACAGAGTTGGTGGAACCATTAACTCCC
AGTGGCACAGCACCCAATCAAGCTCAACTTCGTATTTTGAAAGAAACTGAGCTGAAGAGGGTAAAAGTCC
TTGGCTCAGGTGCTTTTGGAACGGTTTATAAAGGTATTTGGGTACCTGAAGGAGAAACTGTGAAGATTCC
TGTGGCTATTAAGATTCTTAATGAGACAACTGGTCCCAAGGCAAATGTGGAGTTCATGGATGAAGCTCTG
ATCATGGCAAGTATGGATCATCCACACCTAGTCCGGTTGCTGGGTGTGTGTCTGAGCCCAACCATCCAGC
TGGTTACTCAACTTATGCCCCATGGCTGCCTGTTGGAGTATGTCCACGAGCACAAGGATAACATTGGATC
ACAACTGCTGCTTAACTGGTGTGTCCAGATAGCTAAGGGAATGATGTACCTGGAAGAAAGACGACTCGTT
CATCGGGATTTGGCAGCCCGTAATGTCTTAGTGAAATCTCCAAACCATGTGAAAATCACAGATTTTGGGC
TAGCCAGACTCTTGGAAGGAGATGAAAAAGAGTACAATGCTGATGGAGGAAAGATGCCAATTAAATGGAT
GGCTCTGGAGTGTATACATTACAGGAAATTCACCCATCAGAGTGACGTTTGGAGCTATGGAGTTACTATA
TGGGAACTGATGACCTTTGGAGGAAAACCCTATGATGGAATTCCAACGCGAGAAATCCCTGATTTATTAG
AGAAAGGAGAACGTTTGCCTCAGCCTCCCATCTGCACTATTGACGTTTACATGGTCATGGTCAAATGTTG
GATGATTGATGCTGACAGTAGACCTAAATTTAAGGAACTGGCTGCTGAGTTTTCAAGGATGGCTCGAGAC
CCTCAAAGATACCTAGTTATTCAGGGTGATGATCGTATGAAGCTTCCCAGTCCAAATGACAGCAAGTTCT
TTCAGAATCTCTTGGATGAAGAGGATTTGGAAGATATGATGGATGCTGAGGAGTACTTGGTCCCTCAGGC
TTTCAACATCCCACCTCCCATCTATACTTCCAGAGCAAGAATTGACTCGAATAGGAACCAGTTTGTATAC
CGAGATGGAGGTTTTGCTGCTGAACAAGGAGTGTCTGTGCCCTACAGAGCCCCAACTAGCACAATTCCAG
AAGCTCCTGTGGCACAGGGTGCTACTGCTGAGATTTTTGATGACTCCTGCTGTAATGGCACCCTACGCAA
GCCAGTGGCACCCCATGTCCAAGAGGACAGTAGCACCCAGAGGTACAGTGCTGACCCCACCGTGTTTGCC
CCAGAACGGAGCCCACGAGGAGAGCTGGATGAGGAAGGTTACATGACTCCTATGCGAGACAAACCCAAAC
AAGAATACCTGAATCCAGTGGAGGAGAACCCTTTTGTTTCTCGGAGAAAAAATGGAGACCTTCAAGCATT
GGATAATCCCGAATATCACAATGCATCCAATGGTCCACCCAAGGCCGAGGATGAGTATGTGAATGAGCCA
CTGTACCTCAACACCTTTGCCAACACCTTGGGAAAAGCTGAGTACCTGAAGAACAACATACTGTCAATGC
CAGAGAAGGCCAAGAAAGCGTTTGACAACCCTGACTACTGGAACCACAGCCTGCCACCTCGGAGCACCCT
TCAGCACCCAGACTACCTGCAGGAGTACAGCACAAAATATTTTTATAAACAGAATGGGCGGATCCGGCCT
ATTGTGGCAGAGAATCCTGAATACCTCTCTGAGTTCTCCCTGAAGCCAGGCACTGTGCTGCCGCCTCCAC
CTTACAGACACCGGAATACTGTGGTGTAA
